LOCUS       Exported 3594 bp ds-DNA circular SYN 12-MAY-2021
DEFINITION  Gateway entry clone with codon-optimized ORF sequence for subcloning
            into custom expression vectors.
ACCESSION   .
VERSION     .
KEYWORDS    pDONR221_SLC10A2
SOURCE      synthetic DNA construct
  ORGANISM  synthetic DNA construct
REFERENCE   1 (bases 1 to 3594)
  TITLE     RESOLUTE consortium SLC collection
REFERENCE   2 (bases 1 to 3594)
  AUTHORS   .
  TITLE     Direct Submission
  JOURNAL   Exported May 12, 2021 from SnapGene Server 1.1.58
            http://www.snapgene.com
FEATURES             Location/Qualifiers
     source          1..3594
                     /organism="synthetic DNA construct"
                     /mol_type="other DNA"
     primer_bind     92..109
                     /label=L4440
                     /note="L4440 vector, forward primer"
     terminator      268..295
                     /label=rrnB T2 terminator
                     /note="transcription terminator T2 from the E. coli rrnB
                     gene"
     terminator      387..473
                     /gene="Escherichia coli rrnB"
                     /label=rrnB T1 terminator
                     /note="transcription terminator T1 from the E. coli rrnB
                     gene"
     primer_bind     522..544
                     /label=M13/pUC Forward
                     /note="In lacZ gene"
     primer_bind     536..553
                     /label=M13 Forward
                     /note="In lacZ gene. Also called M13-F20 or M13 (-21)
                     Forward"
     primer_bind     537..553
                     /label=M13 fwd
                     /note="common sequencing primer, one of multiple similar
                     variants"
     protein_bind    569..668
                     /gene="mutant version of attL"
                     /label=attL1
                     /bound_moiety="LR Clonase(TM)"
                     /note="recombination site for the Gateway(R) LR reaction"
     protein_bind    complement(1719..1818)
                     /gene="mutant version of attL"
                     /label=attL2
                     /bound_moiety="LR Clonase(TM)"
                     /note="recombination site for the Gateway(R) LR reaction"
     primer_bind     complement(1835..1854)
                     /label=T7
                     /note="T7 promoter, forward primer"
     promoter        complement(1836..1854)
                     /label=T7 promoter
                     /note="promoter for bacteriophage T7 RNA polymerase"
     primer_bind     complement(1859..1875)
                     /label=M13 rev
                     /note="common sequencing primer, one of multiple similar
                     variants"
     primer_bind     complement(1859..1875)
                     /label=M13 Reverse
                     /note="In lacZ gene. Also called M13-rev"
     primer_bind     complement(1977..1996)
                     /label=pENTR-R
                     /note="pENTR vectors, reverse primer"
     CDS             1988..2797
                     /codon_start=1
                     /gene="aph(3')-Ia"
                     /product="aminoglycoside phosphotransferase"
                     /label=KanR
                     /note="confers resistance to kanamycin in bacteria or G418
                     (Geneticin(R)) in eukaryotes"
                     /translation="MSHIQRETSRPRLNSNMDADLYGYKWARDNVGQSGATIYRLYGKP
                     DAPELFLKHGKGSVANDVTDEMVRLNWLTEFMPLPTIKHFIRTPDDAWLLTTAIPGKTA
                     FQVLEEYPDSGENIVDALAVFLRRLHSIPVCNCPFNSDRVFRLAQAQSRMNNGLVDASD
                     FDDERNGWPVEQVWKEMHKLLPFSPDSVVTHGDFSLDNLIFDEGKLIGCIDVGRVGIAD
                     RYQDLAILWNCLGEFSPSLQKRLFQKYGIDNPDMNKLQFHLMLDEFF"
     primer_bind     complement(2055..2074)
                     /label=Kan-R
                     /note="Kanamycin resistance gene, reverse primer"
     rep_origin      2944..3532
                     /direction=RIGHT
                     /label=ori
                     /note="high-copy-number ColE1/pMB1/pBR322/pUC origin of
                     replication"
     primer_bind     3433..3452
                     /label=pBR322ori-F
                     /note="pBR322 origin, forward primer"
ORIGIN
        1 ctttcctgcg ttatcccctg attctgtgga taaccgtatt accgcctttg agtgagctga
       61 taccgctcgc cgcagccgaa cgaccgagcg cagcgagtca gtgagcgagg aagcggaaga
      121 gcgcccaata cgcaaaccgc ctctccccgc gcgttggccg attcattaat gcagctggca
      181 cgacaggttt cccgactgga aagcgggcag tgagcgcaac gcaattaata cgcgtaccgc
      241 tagccaggaa gagtttgtag aaacgcaaaa aggccatccg tcaggatggc cttctgctta
      301 gtttgatgcc tggcagttta tggcgggcgt cctgcccgcc accctccggg ccgttgcttc
      361 acaacgttca aatccgctcc cggcggattt gtcctactca ggagagcgtt caccgacaaa
      421 caacagataa aacgaaaggc ccagtcttcc gactgagcct ttcgttttat ttgatgcctg
      481 gcagttccct actctcgcgt taacgctagc atggatgttt tcccagtcac gacgttgtaa
      541 aacgacggcc agtcttaagc tcgggcccca aataatgatt ttattttgac tgatagtgac
      601 ctgttcgttg caacacattg atgagcaatg cttttttata atgccaactt tgtacaaaaa
      661 agcaggctcc accatgaacg atcccaattc ttgcgtggac aacgcaaccg tgtgcagcgg
      721 agcatcctgc gtggtgcctg agagcaattt caacaatatc ctgtccgtgg tgctgtctac
      781 cgtgctgaca atcctgctgg ccctggtcat gttctccatg ggctgtaacg tggagatcaa
      841 gaagtttctg ggccacatca agaggccttg gggcatctgc gtgggcttcc tgtgccagtt
      901 tggcatcatg ccactgaccg gcttcatcct gtctgtggcc tttgatatcc tgccactgca
      961 ggccgtggtg gtgctgatca tcggatgctg tccaggagga acagcaagca atatcctggc
     1021 ctactgggtg gacggcgata tggacctgtc tgtgagcatg accacatgct ccaccctgct
     1081 ggccctgggc atgatgccac tgtgcctgct gatctacaca aagatgtggg tggattccgg
     1141 ctctatcgtg atcccctatg acaacatcgg cacctctctg gtgagcctgg tggtgcccgt
     1201 gagcatcggc atgtttgtga atcacaagtg gcctcagaag gccaagatca tcctgaagat
     1261 cggctccatc gccggcgcca tcctgatcgt gctgatcgcc gtggtgggcg gcatcctgta
     1321 tcagtctgcc tggatcatcg ccccaaagct gtggatcatc ggcacaatct tccccgtggc
     1381 cggctactcc ctgggctttc tgctggcaag gatcgcagga ctgccttggt atcggtgcag
     1441 aaccgtggcc ttcgagacag gcatgcagaa cacccagctg tgcagcacaa tcgtgcagct
     1501 gtcctttacc cctgaggagc tgaatgtggt gttcacattt ccactgatct actctatctt
     1561 ccagctggcc tttgccgcca tcttcctggg cttttacgtg gcctataaga agtgccacgg
     1621 caagaacaag gccgagatcc ccgagagcaa ggagaatggc accgagcctg agagctcctt
     1681 ctataaggcc aacggcggct ttcagcccga cgagaaggac ccagctttct tgtacaaagt
     1741 tggcattata agaaagcatt gcttatcaat ttgttgcaac gaacaggtca ctatcagtca
     1801 aaataaaatc attatttgcc atccagctga tatcccctat agtgagtcgt attacatggt
     1861 catagctgtt tcctggcagc tctggcccgt gtctcaaaat ctctgatgtt acattgcaca
     1921 agataaaaat atatcatcat gaacaataaa actgtctgct tacataaaca gtaatacaag
     1981 gggtgttatg agccatattc aacgggaaac gtcgaggccg cgattaaatt ccaacatgga
     2041 tgctgattta tatgggtata aatgggctcg cgataatgtc gggcaatcag gtgcgacaat
     2101 ctatcgcttg tatgggaagc ccgatgcgcc agagttgttt ctgaaacatg gcaaaggtag
     2161 cgttgccaat gatgttacag atgagatggt cagactaaac tggctgacgg aatttatgcc
     2221 tcttccgacc atcaagcatt ttatccgtac tcctgatgat gcatggttac tcaccactgc
     2281 gatccccgga aaaacagcat tccaggtatt agaagaatat cctgattcag gtgaaaatat
     2341 tgttgatgcg ctggcagtgt tcctgcgccg gttgcattcg attcctgttt gtaattgtcc
     2401 ttttaacagc gatcgcgtat ttcgtctcgc tcaggcgcaa tcacgaatga ataacggttt
     2461 ggttgatgcg agtgattttg atgacgagcg taatggctgg cctgttgaac aagtctggaa
     2521 agaaatgcat aaacttttgc cattctcacc ggattcagtc gtcactcatg gtgatttctc
     2581 acttgataac cttatttttg acgaggggaa attaataggt tgtattgatg ttggacgagt
     2641 cggaatcgca gaccgatacc aggatcttgc catcctatgg aactgcctcg gtgagttttc
     2701 tccttcatta cagaaacggc tttttcaaaa atatggtatt gataatcctg atatgaataa
     2761 attgcagttt catttgatgc tcgatgagtt tttctaatca gaattggtta attggttgta
     2821 acactggcag agcattacgc tgacttgacg ggacggcgca agctcatgac caaaatccct
     2881 taacgtgagt tacgcgtcgt tccactgagc gtcagacccc gtagaaaaga tcaaaggatc
     2941 ttcttgagat cctttttttc tgcgcgtaat ctgctgcttg caaacaaaaa aaccaccgct
     3001 accagcggtg gtttgtttgc cggatcaaga gctaccaact ctttttccga aggtaactgg
     3061 cttcagcaga gcgcagatac caaatactgt tcttctagtg tagccgtagt taggccacca
     3121 cttcaagaac tctgtagcac cgcctacata cctcgctctg ctaatcctgt taccagtggc
     3181 tgctgccagt ggcgataagt cgtgtcttac cgggttggac tcaagacgat agttaccgga
     3241 taaggcgcag cggtcgggct gaacgggggg ttcgtgcaca cagcccagct tggagcgaac
     3301 gacctacacc gaactgagat acctacagcg tgagctatga gaaagcgcca cgcttcccga
     3361 agggagaaag gcggacaggt atccggtaag cggcagggtc ggaacaggag agcgcacgag
     3421 ggagcttcca gggggaaacg cctggtatct ttatagtcct gtcgggtttc gccacctctg
     3481 acttgagcgt cgatttttgt gatgctcgtc aggggggcgg agcctatgga aaaacgccag
     3541 caacgcggcc tttttacggt tcctggcctt ttgctggcct tttgctcaca tgtt
//
