>Addgene plasmid #131919 | pDONR221_SLC10A2 | depositor full sequence | sequence record 253237 | Full Sequence
CTTTCCTGCGTTATCCCCTGATTCTGTGGATAACCGTATTACCGCCTTTGAGTGAGCTGATACCGCTCGC
CGCAGCCGAACGACCGAGCGCAGCGAGTCAGTGAGCGAGGAAGCGGAAGAGCGCCCAATACGCAAACCGC
CTCTCCCCGCGCGTTGGCCGATTCATTAATGCAGCTGGCACGACAGGTTTCCCGACTGGAAAGCGGGCAG
TGAGCGCAACGCAATTAATACGCGTACCGCTAGCCAGGAAGAGTTTGTAGAAACGCAAAAAGGCCATCCG
TCAGGATGGCCTTCTGCTTAGTTTGATGCCTGGCAGTTTATGGCGGGCGTCCTGCCCGCCACCCTCCGGG
CCGTTGCTTCACAACGTTCAAATCCGCTCCCGGCGGATTTGTCCTACTCAGGAGAGCGTTCACCGACAAA
CAACAGATAAAACGAAAGGCCCAGTCTTCCGACTGAGCCTTTCGTTTTATTTGATGCCTGGCAGTTCCCT
ACTCTCGCGTTAACGCTAGCATGGATGTTTTCCCAGTCACGACGTTGTAAAACGACGGCCAGTCTTAAGC
TCGGGCCCCAAATAATGATTTTATTTTGACTGATAGTGACCTGTTCGTTGCAACACATTGATGAGCAATG
CTTTTTTATAATGCCAACTTTGTACAAAAAAGCAGGCTCCACCATGAACGATCCCAATTCTTGCGTGGAC
AACGCAACCGTGTGCAGCGGAGCATCCTGCGTGGTGCCTGAGAGCAATTTCAACAATATCCTGTCCGTGG
TGCTGTCTACCGTGCTGACAATCCTGCTGGCCCTGGTCATGTTCTCCATGGGCTGTAACGTGGAGATCAA
GAAGTTTCTGGGCCACATCAAGAGGCCTTGGGGCATCTGCGTGGGCTTCCTGTGCCAGTTTGGCATCATG
CCACTGACCGGCTTCATCCTGTCTGTGGCCTTTGATATCCTGCCACTGCAGGCCGTGGTGGTGCTGATCA
TCGGATGCTGTCCAGGAGGAACAGCAAGCAATATCCTGGCCTACTGGGTGGACGGCGATATGGACCTGTC
TGTGAGCATGACCACATGCTCCACCCTGCTGGCCCTGGGCATGATGCCACTGTGCCTGCTGATCTACACA
AAGATGTGGGTGGATTCCGGCTCTATCGTGATCCCCTATGACAACATCGGCACCTCTCTGGTGAGCCTGG
TGGTGCCCGTGAGCATCGGCATGTTTGTGAATCACAAGTGGCCTCAGAAGGCCAAGATCATCCTGAAGAT
CGGCTCCATCGCCGGCGCCATCCTGATCGTGCTGATCGCCGTGGTGGGCGGCATCCTGTATCAGTCTGCC
TGGATCATCGCCCCAAAGCTGTGGATCATCGGCACAATCTTCCCCGTGGCCGGCTACTCCCTGGGCTTTC
TGCTGGCAAGGATCGCAGGACTGCCTTGGTATCGGTGCAGAACCGTGGCCTTCGAGACAGGCATGCAGAA
CACCCAGCTGTGCAGCACAATCGTGCAGCTGTCCTTTACCCCTGAGGAGCTGAATGTGGTGTTCACATTT
CCACTGATCTACTCTATCTTCCAGCTGGCCTTTGCCGCCATCTTCCTGGGCTTTTACGTGGCCTATAAGA
AGTGCCACGGCAAGAACAAGGCCGAGATCCCCGAGAGCAAGGAGAATGGCACCGAGCCTGAGAGCTCCTT
CTATAAGGCCAACGGCGGCTTTCAGCCCGACGAGAAGGACCCAGCTTTCTTGTACAAAGTTGGCATTATA
AGAAAGCATTGCTTATCAATTTGTTGCAACGAACAGGTCACTATCAGTCAAAATAAAATCATTATTTGCC
ATCCAGCTGATATCCCCTATAGTGAGTCGTATTACATGGTCATAGCTGTTTCCTGGCAGCTCTGGCCCGT
GTCTCAAAATCTCTGATGTTACATTGCACAAGATAAAATAATATCATCATGAACAATAAAACTGTCTGCT
TACATAAACAGTAATACAAGGGGTGTTATGAGCCATATTCAACGGGAAACGTCGAGGCCGCGATTAAATT
CCAACATGGATGCTGATTTATATGGGTATAAATGGGCTCGCGATAATGTCGGGCAATCAGGTGCGACAAT
CTATCGCTTGTATGGGAAGCCCGATGCGCCAGAGTTGTTTCTGAAACATGGCAAAGGTAGCGTTGCCAAT
GATGTTACAGATGAGATGGTCAGACTAAACTGGCTGACGGAATTTATGCCTCTTCCGACCATCAAGCATT
TTATCCGTACTCCTGATGATGCATGGTTACTCACCACTGCGATCCCCGGAAAAACAGCATTCCAGGTATT
AGAAGAATATCCTGATTCAGGTGAAAATATTGTTGATGCGCTGGCAGTGTTCCTGCGCCGGTTGCATTCG
ATTCCTGTTTGTAATTGTCCTTTTAACAGCGATCGCGTATTTCGTCTCGCTCAGGCGCAATCACGAATGA
ATAACGGTTTGGTTGATGCGAGTGATTTTGATGACGAGCGTAATGGCTGGCCTGTTGAACAAGTCTGGAA
AGAAATGCATAAACTTTTGCCATTCTCACCGGATTCAGTCGTCACTCATGGTGATTTCTCACTTGATAAC
CTTATTTTTGACGAGGGGAAATTAATAGGTTGTATTGATGTTGGACGAGTCGGAATCGCAGACCGATACC
AGGATCTTGCCATCCTATGGAACTGCCTCGGTGAGTTTTCTCCTTCATTACAGAAACGGCTTTTTCAAAA
ATATGGTATTGATAATCCTGATATGAATAAATTGCAGTTTCATTTGATGCTCGATGAGTTTTTCTAATCA
GAATTGGTTAATTGGTTGTAACACTGGCAGAGCATTACGCTGACTTGACGGGACGGCGCAAGCTCATGAC
CAAAATCCCTTAACGTGAGTTACGCGTCGTTCCACTGAGCGTCAGACCCCGTAGAAAAGATCAAAGGATC
TTCTTGAGATCCTTTTTTTCTGCGCGTAATCTGCTGCTTGCAAACAAAAAAACCACCGCTACCAGCGGTG
GTTTGTTTGCCGGATCAAGAGCTACCAACTCTTTTTCCGAAGGTAACTGGCTTCAGCAGAGCGCAGATAC
CAAATACTGTTCTTCTAGTGTAGCCGTAGTTAGGCCACCACTTCAAGAACTCTGTAGCACCGCCTACATA
CCTCGCTCTGCTAATCCTGTTACCAGTGGCTGCTGCCAGTGGCGATAAGTCGTGTCTTACCGGGTTGGAC
TCAAGACGATAGTTACCGGATAAGGCGCAGCGGTCGGGCTGAACGGGGGGTTCGTGCACACAGCCCAGCT
TGGAGCGAACGACCTACACCGAACTGAGATACCTACAGCGTGAGCTATGAGAAAGCGCCACGCTTCCCGA
AGGGAGAAAGGCGGACAGGTATCCGGTAAGCGGCAGGGTCGGAACAGGAGAGCGCACGAGGGAGCTTCCA
GGGGGAAACGCCTGGTATCTTTATAGTCCTGTCGGGTTTCGCCACCTCTGACTTGAGCGTCGATTTTTGT
GATGCTCGTCAGGGGGGCGGAGCCTATGGAAAAACGCCAGCAACGCGGCCTTTTTACGGTTCCTGGCCTT
TTGCTGGCCTTTTGCTCACATGTT
Features (pLannotate 1.2.2; 10 found; start..end, strand, type, name):
    121..213     +  CDS            lacI (fragment): lac repressor; lacI; The lac repressor binds to the lac operator to inhibit transcription in E. coli. This inhibition can be relieved by adding lactose or isopropyl-β-D-thiogalactopyranoside (IPTG).
    268..295     -  terminator     rrnB T2 terminator: transcription terminator T2 from the E. coli rrnB gene
    427..470     +  terminator     rrnB T1 terminator: Escherichia coli rrnB; transcription terminator T1 from the E. coli rrnB gene
    517..553     -  CDS            lacZα (fragment): LacZα fragment of β-galactosidase; lacZ fragment
    569..668     +  protein_bind   attL1: mutant version of attL; recombination site for the Gateway® LR reaction LR Clonase™
    674..1717    +  CDS            SLC10A2: NTCP2_HUMAN - Also known as ASBT, ISBT, NTCP2. Experimental evidence at protein level: Swiss-Prot protein existence level 1. Plays a critical role in the sodium-dependent reabsorption of bile acids from the lumen of the small intestine. Plays a key role in cholesterol metabolism. From Homo sapiens (Human).
   1719..1818    -  protein_bind   attL2: mutant version of attL; recombination site for the Gateway® LR reaction LR Clonase™
   1836..1854    -  promoter       T7 promoter: promoter for bacteriophage T7 RNA polymerase
   1988..2797    +  CDS            KanR: aminoglycoside phosphotransferase; aph(3')-Ia; confers resistance to kanamycin in bacteria or G418 (Geneticin®) in eukaryotes
   2944..3532    +  rep_origin     ori: high-copy-number ColE1/pMB1/pBR322/pUC origin of replication
