[The description below was written by a language model from this plasmid's Addgene catalogue record, the feature table of its GenBank file and pLannotate feature annotations shown in this document.]
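Description:
pDONR221_SLC10A2 is a Gateway entry clone built on the pDONR221 backbone, carrying a codon-optimized open reading frame for human SLC10A2, the apical sodium-dependent bile acid transporter also known as ASBT, ISBT or IBAT. The circular plasmid is 3,594 bp, with a 1,044 bp insert. It is maintained in E. coli through a high-copy ColE1/pUC-type origin of replication and selected with kanamycin via the aph(3')-Ia aminoglycoside phosphotransferase gene.

The SLC10A2 coding sequence sits between attL1 and attL2 recombination sites, the product of a Gateway BP reaction, so it can be moved directionally by LR Clonase into any attR-containing destination vector. Although the catalogue lists the vector type as mammalian expression, the annotated features show no eukaryotic promoter or polyadenylation signal around the ORF. The clone is therefore a shuttle for the coding sequence, and expression elements and any tags must come from the chosen destination vector. Upstream of attL1 lie the rrnB T2 and T1 transcription terminators, which insulate the cassette from read-through transcription in bacteria. A T7 promoter sits just outside attL2, oriented back toward the insert. M13 forward and reverse primer sites flank the att sites and allow sequence verification of the insert. Short lacI and lacZα fragments detected by automated annotation appear to be backbone remnants rather than functional genes.

The plasmid belongs to the RESOLUTE consortium collection of solute carrier clones and is intended for subcloning SLC10A2 into custom expression vectors for transporter studies. The encoded protein mediates sodium-dependent reabsorption of bile acids from the small intestine.
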