Addgene plasmid #131919: pDONR221_SLC10A2
Purpose: Gateway entry clone with codon-optimized ORF sequence for subcloning into custom expression vectors
Depositing lab: RESOLUTE Consortium & Giulio Superti-Furga. Depositing organization: CeMM Research Center for Molecular Medicine. Publication: The RESOLUTE consortium: unlocking SLC transporters for drug discovery. Superti-Furga G, Lackner D, Wiedmer T, Ingles-Prieto A, Barbosa B, Girardi E, Goldmann U, Gurtl B, Klavins K, Klimek C, Lindinger S, Lineiro-Retes E, Muller AC, Onstein S, Redinger G, Reil D, Sedlyarov V, Wolf G, Crawford M, Everley R, ... Steppan CM. Nat Rev Drug Discov. 2020 Jul;19(7):429-430. doi: 10.1038/d41573-020-00056-6. PubMed 32265506.
Backbone
  Vector backbone: pDONR221
  Backbone manufacturer: Thermo Fisher Scientific
  Backbone size w/o insert (bp): 2550
  Vector type: Mammalian Expression
Growth in bacteria
  Bacterial resistance: Kanamycin, 50 μg/mL
  Growth temperature: 37°C
  Growth strain: Stbl3
  Copy number: High Copy
Gene/Insert
  Gene/Insert name: SLC10A2 (alt name: ASBT, ISBT)
  Species: H. sapiens (human)
  Insert size (bp): 1044
  Entrez Gene: SLC10A2 (a.k.a. ASBT, IBAT, ISBT, NTCP2, PBAM, PBAM1)
  Cloning method: Gateway Cloning
  Sequencing primers: 5′ M13-fwd; 3′ M13-rev
Terms and licenses: Academic/Nonprofit Terms; Industry Terms
Depositor comments: For more information on the full Resolute plasmid collection, please see www.addgene.org/depositor-collections/re-solute/. Please provide your feedback on this plasmid to the RESOLUTE consortium by filling out their RESOLUTE repository feedback form: https://forms.office.com/Pages/ResponsePage.aspx?id=0e05yklzmkS7rjFGQL4N7z4feCLQvEJAmVcOCM_u885UN1JJRko0Ukg4TVQwNTZLOUxPQVJWT1NHUCQlQCN0PWcu
How to cite: pDONR221_SLC10A2 was a gift from RESOLUTE Consortium & Giulio Superti-Furga (Addgene plasmid # 131919 ; http://n2t.net/addgene:131919 ; RRID:Addgene_131919)
