>Addgene plasmid #131919 | pDONR221_SLC10A2 | depositor partial sequence | sequence record 253238 | Codon-optimized ORF of SLC10A2
ATGAACGATCCCAATTCTTGCGTGGACAACGCAACCGTGTGCAGCGGAGCATCCTGCGTGGTGCCTGAGA
GCAATTTCAACAATATCCTGTCCGTGGTGCTGTCTACCGTGCTGACAATCCTGCTGGCCCTGGTCATGTT
CTCCATGGGCTGTAACGTGGAGATCAAGAAGTTTCTGGGCCACATCAAGAGGCCTTGGGGCATCTGCGTG
GGCTTCCTGTGCCAGTTTGGCATCATGCCACTGACCGGCTTCATCCTGTCTGTGGCCTTTGATATCCTGC
CACTGCAGGCCGTGGTGGTGCTGATCATCGGATGCTGTCCAGGAGGAACAGCAAGCAATATCCTGGCCTA
CTGGGTGGACGGCGATATGGACCTGTCTGTGAGCATGACCACATGCTCCACCCTGCTGGCCCTGGGCATG
ATGCCACTGTGCCTGCTGATCTACACAAAGATGTGGGTGGATTCCGGCTCTATCGTGATCCCCTATGACA
ACATCGGCACCTCTCTGGTGAGCCTGGTGGTGCCCGTGAGCATCGGCATGTTTGTGAATCACAAGTGGCC
TCAGAAGGCCAAGATCATCCTGAAGATCGGCTCCATCGCCGGCGCCATCCTGATCGTGCTGATCGCCGTG
GTGGGCGGCATCCTGTATCAGTCTGCCTGGATCATCGCCCCAAAGCTGTGGATCATCGGCACAATCTTCC
CCGTGGCCGGCTACTCCCTGGGCTTTCTGCTGGCAAGGATCGCAGGACTGCCTTGGTATCGGTGCAGAAC
CGTGGCCTTCGAGACAGGCATGCAGAACACCCAGCTGTGCAGCACAATCGTGCAGCTGTCCTTTACCCCT
GAGGAGCTGAATGTGGTGTTCACATTTCCACTGATCTACTCTATCTTCCAGCTGGCCTTTGCCGCCATCT
TCCTGGGCTTTTACGTGGCCTATAAGAAGTGCCACGGCAAGAACAAGGCCGAGATCCCCGAGAGCAAGGA
GAATGGCACCGAGCCTGAGAGCTCCTTCTATAAGGCCAACGGCGGCTTTCAGCCCGACGAGAAG
